Addgene plasmid #38150: p1177-X1-8
Depositing lab: David Waugh. Depositing organization: National Cancer Institute (NCI). Publication: The substrate specificity of Metarhizium anisopliae and Bos taurus carboxypeptidases A: insights into their use as tools for the removal of affinity tags. Austin BP, Tozser J, Bagossi P, Tropea JE, Waugh DS. Protein Expr Purif. 2011 May;77(1):53-61. Epub 2010 Nov 10. 10.1016/j.pep.2010.11.005 PubMed 21073956.
Backbone
  Vector backbone: pFastBac-1
  Backbone manufacturer: Invitrogen
  Backbone size w/o insert (bp): 6526
  Total vector size (bp): 6522
  Modifications to backbone: Gateway cloning cassette was inserted into pFastBac-1 to create pDEST-8.
  Vector type: Insect Expression
Growth in bacteria
  Bacterial resistance: Ampicillin, 100 μg/mL
  Growth temperature: 37°C
  Growth strain: DH5alpha
  Copy number: High Copy
Gene/Insert
  Gene/Insert name: Carboxypeptidase A (alt name: MeCPA)
  Species: M. anisopliae
  Insert size (bp): 1278
  GenBank ID: EU919684
  Promoter: polyhedron
  Tag / fusion protein: HHHHHHRR (C terminal on insert)
  Cloning method: Gateway Cloning
  Sequencing primers: 5′ polyhedron_fwd_primer; 3′ SV40pA-R
Terms and licenses: Academic/Nonprofit Terms; Industry Terms: Not Available to Industry
How to cite: p1177-X1-8 was a gift from David Waugh (Addgene plasmid # 38150 ; http://n2t.net/addgene:38150 ; RRID:Addgene_38150)
