[The description below was written by a language model from this plasmid's Addgene catalogue record and pLannotate feature annotations shown in this document.]
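Description:
p1177-X1-8 is a baculovirus transfer (donor) vector for producing Metarhizium anisopliae carboxypeptidase A (MeCPA) in insect cells. It derives from pFastBac-1 by way of pDEST-8, the Gateway destination version of that backbone, and the insert was introduced by Gateway recombination, leaving attB1 and attB2 site remnants on either side of the coding sequence. In E. coli the plasmid replicates from a high-copy ColE1/pUC-type origin and is selected with ampicillin through the β-lactamase gene. An f1 origin is also present.

The expression cassette places the MeCPA open reading frame under the Autographa californica polyhedrin promoter, a very strong late baculoviral promoter, and ends it with the SV40 polyadenylation signal. The annotation tool labelled the coding sequence by homology to a related fungal metallocarboxypeptidase, but the catalogue identifies it as the M. anisopliae enzyme. A C-terminal tag of six histidines followed by two arginines is fused to the insert; only the hexahistidine portion is annotated, and it allows metal-affinity purification. The cassette, together with a gentamicin acetyltransferase gene driven by the Pc promoter, sits between the Tn7L and Tn7R ends of a mini-Tn7 element. This arrangement allows site-specific transposition into a baculovirus shuttle genome (bacmid) held in a suitable E. coli strain, with gentamicin resistance marking the transposed segment. The resulting recombinant bacmid is then used to generate virus in insect cells.

The associated study examined the substrate specificity of carboxypeptidases A as tools for removing affinity tags from recombinant proteins, so this construct serves as the source of the recombinant enzyme. The deposited sequence is 6,011 nt, somewhat shorter than the catalogued total of 6,522 bp, and the record does not explain the difference.
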