Features (pLannotate 1.2.2; 18 found; start..end, strand, type, name):
     24..115     +  promoter       polyhedrin promoter: polh from Autographa californica; promoter for the baculovirus polyhedrin gene
    161..178     +  protein_bind   attB1 (fragment): mutant version of attB; core recombination site for the Gateway® BP reaction BP Clonase™
    187..1437    +  CDS            MCPAL_ARTBC: Protein inferred from homology: Swiss-Prot protein existence level 3. Extracellular metalloprotease that contributes to pathogenicity. From Arthroderma benhamiae (strain ATCC MYA-4681 / CBS 112371) (Trichophyton mentagrophytes).
   1441..1458    +  CDS            6xHis: 6xHis affinity tag
   1472..1489    -  protein_bind   attB2 (fragment): mutant version of attB; core recombination site for the Gateway® BP reaction BP Clonase™
   1516..1599    +  CDS            large T antigen (fragment): large T antigen from SV40 (simian virus 40)
   1622..1756    +  polyA_signal   SV40 poly(A) signal: SV40 polyadenylation signal
   1785..1950    -  mobile_element Tn7L: mini-Tn7 element (left end of the Tn7 transposon) Tn7
   2113..2129    +  CDS            lacZα (fragment): LacZα fragment of β-galactosidase; lacZ fragment
   2133..2588    +  rep_origin     f1 ori (sequence partly withheld): f1 bacteriophage origin of replication; arrow indicates direction of (+) strand synthesis
   2615..2719    +  promoter       AmpR promoter: bla
   2720..3580    +  CDS            AmpR: β-lactamase; bla; confers resistance to ampicillin, carbenicillin, and related antibiotics
   3751..4339    +  rep_origin     ori: high-copy-number ColE1/pMB1/pBR322/pUC origin of replication
   4525..4574    -  misc_feature   bom (fragment): basis of mobility region from pBR322
   4642..4866    -  mobile_element Tn7R: mini-Tn7 element (right end of the Tn7 transposon) Tn7
   4933..5466    -  CDS            GmR: gentamycin acetyltransferase; aacC1; confers resistance to gentamycin
   5655..5683    -  promoter       Pc promoter: intI1 (promoter lies within the coding sequence); class 1 integron promoter
   5661..6008    -  CDS            YPR2_ECOLX (fragment): Protein predicted: Swiss-Prot protein existence level 4. From Escherichia coli.
>Addgene plasmid #38150 | p1177-X1-8 | depositor full sequence | sequence record 48262 | MeCPA baculovirus transfer vector
CGTATACTCCGGAATATTAATAGATCATGGAGATAATTAAAATGATAACCATCTCGCAAATAAATAAGTA
TTTTACTGTTTTCGTAACAGTTTTGTAATAAAAAAACCTATAAATATTCCGGATTATTCATACCGTCCCA
CCATCGGGCGCGGATCATCACAAGTTTGTACAAAAAAGTTGGCACCATGAGAGTGGTTGCTTTCTTCGCC
TGTCTAGTAGCCACGGCGGCCACAATGCCGGCTGAGAGCCCTGTGTCTTACGACGGGTACAAGGTCTTTC
GAGTCCCGGTCGTGGACGATGGCACGCACATCCAGAGTCTTATTGATCATTTGAATCTGAATGTCTGGCA
GCCGCCCTCCAAAAAGGGTGCTTTTGCCGACATCCAGGTGGCCCCAAGCCAGTTGGCAGCCTTCGAAAAC
GCAATGAAAGGGCGCAGCTTCGAGATTATGCATGAGGATCTCGGAGACTCCATTGCCAGAGAAGGCACCA
TCCAGGCATATGCGGCCGGCTCGGCTAATGCCTCCTGGTTCACATCGTACCATCCATACAATGACCATCT
TCAATGGATGAAGGACATTGCCTCTCAATACCCGAGCAATGTTAAGAGTGTCACGTCTGGAACCACGGGT
GATGGCAATACCATAACGGGCCTGCATATTTTCGGCAGCAGCGGTGGCGGCAATAAACCCGCCGTCGTTT
TTCATGGCACCGTCCATGCGCGCGAATGGATCGTTGCTATGACTCTCGAGTATATAACCAACGAGCTCCT
CGCCAAGTACGCTACCGACAGCGCCGTAAAGGCTGTTGTGGACAAGTACGACTTCTACATGTTCCCCATT
GTCAATGTTGACGGCTTCAAGTACACGCAGTCGTCAGACCGCATGTGGAGGAAGAACCGGTCTCGCAACC
AGGGCTCGAGCTGTCTCGGCACGGATCCCAATCGCAACTGGCCATACAAGTGGGATGGCCCTGGGTCATC
AACGAACCCTTGTACTGAGACGTATCGGGGTGCATCTGCGGGCAACAGCCCAGAAGTCAAGTCGTACATC
GCCTTCCTCGACAAGATCAAGAAGAGCCAAGGCGTCAAGCTATACATCGACTGGCACTCGTATTCTCAGC
TGTTCATGACACCATACGGGTACTCGTGCAGCGCAAGGACGCCCAACAATGCTGCCTTGCAAGCTCTGGC
AAAGGGTGCTTCTGACGCTATGAGGAGTGTCCACGGAACCACCTTCGCATATGGTCCAGTTTGCAATGTC
ATCTACCAAGTTGCCGGTGGCTCTATTGATTGGGTCCAAGACGTTCTTAAAGCCGACAATGTCTTCACAA
TCGAACTGCGTGACAAAGGTAGGTATGGGTTTGTCCTGCCACCGGACCAGATCATACCGTCTGGAGAGGA
GAGCTTTGCTGGTGCCATGCATCTCTTCCAGCAGATGAGTCACCATCACCATCACCATCGTCGCTAGCCA
ACTTTCTTGTACAAAGTGGTGATAGCTTGTCGAGAAGTACTAGAGGATCATAATCAGCCATACCACATTT
GTAGAGGTTTTACTTGCTTTAAAAAACCTCCCACACCTCCCCCTGAACCTGAAACATAAAATGAATGCAA
TTGTTGTTGTTAACTTGTTTATTGCAGCTTATAATGGTTACAAATAAAGCAATAGCATCACAAATTTCAC
AAATAAAGCATTTTTTTCACTGCATTCTAGTTGTGGTTTGTCCAAACTCATCAATGTATCTTATCATGTC
TGGATCTGATCACTGCTTGAGCCTAGGAGATCCGAACCAGATAAGTGAAATCTAGTTCCAAACTATTTTG
TCATTTTTAATTTTCGTATTAGCTTACGACGCTACACCCAGTTCCCATCTATTTTGTCACTCTTCCCTAA
ATAATCCTTAAAAACTCCATTTCCACCCCTCCCAGTTCCCAACTATTTTGTCCGCCCACAGCGGGGCATT
TTTCTTCCTGTTATGTTTTTAATCAAACATCCTGCCAACTCCATGTGACAAACCGTCATCTTCGGCTACT
TTTTCTCTGTCACAGAATGAAAATTTTTCTGTCATCTCTTCGTTATTAATGTTTGTAATTGACTGAATAT
CAACGCTTATTTGCAGCCTGAATGGCGAATGG
[124 nt withheld, positions 2133-2256]
C
[91 nt withheld, positions 2258-2348]
A
[49 nt withheld, positions 2350-2398]
CCTTTGACGTTGGAGTCCACGTTCTTT
[37 nt withheld, positions 2426-2462]
ACCCTATCTCGGTCTATTCTTTTGATTTATAAGGGATTTTGCCGATTTCGGCCTATTGGTTAAAAAATGA
GCTGATTTAACAAAAATTTAACGCGAATTTTAACAAAATATTAACGTTTACAATTTCAGGTGGCACTTTT
CGGGGAAATGTGCGCGGAACCCCTATTTGTTTATTTTTCTAAATACATTCAAATATGTATCCGCTCATGA
GACAATAACCCTGATAAATGCTTCAATAATATTGAAAAAGGAAGAGTATGAGTATTCAACATTTCCGTGT
CGCCCTTATTCCCTTTTTTGCGGCATTTTGCCTTCCTGTTTTTGCTCACCCAGAAACGCTGGTGAAAGTA
AAAGATGCTGAAGATCAGTTGGGTGCACGAGTGGGTTACATCGAACTGGATCTCAACAGCGGTAAGATCC
TTGAGAGTTTTCGCCCCGAAGAACGTTTTCCAATGATGAGCACTTTTAAAGTTCTGCTATGTGGCGCGGT
ATTATCCCGTATTGACGCCGGGCAAGAGCAACTCGGTCGCCGCATACACTATTCTCAGAATGACTTGGTT
GAGTACTCACCAGTCACAGAAAAGCATCTTACGGATGGCATGACAGTAAGAGAATTATGCAGTGCTGCCA
TAACCATGAGTGATAACACTGCGGCCAACTTACTTCTGACAACGATCGGAGGACCGAAGGAGCTAACCGC
TTTTTTGCACAACATGGGGGATCATGTAACTCGCCTTGATCGTTGGGAACCGGAGCTGAATGAAGCCATA
CCAAACGACGAGCGTGACACCACGATGCCTGTAGCAATGGCAACAACGTTGCGCAAACTATTAACTGGCG
AACTACTTACTCTAGCTTCCCGGCAACAATTAATAGACTGGATGGAGGCGGATAAAGTTGCAGGACCACT
TCTGCGCTCGGCCCTTCCGGCTGGCTGGTTTATTGCTGATAAATCTGGAGCCGGTGAGCGTGGGTCTCGC
GGTATCATTGCAGCACTGGGGCCAGATGGTAAGCCCTCCCGTATCGTAGTTATCTACACGACGGGGAGTC
AGGCAACTATGGATGAACGAAATAGACAGATCGCTGAGATAGGTGCCTCACTGATTAAGCATTGGTAACT
GTCAGACCAAGTTTACTCATATATACTTTAGATTGATTTAAAACTTCATTTTTAATTTAAAAGGATCTAG
GTGAAGATCCTTTTTGATAATCTCATGACCAAAATCCCTTAACGTGAGTTTTCGTTCCACTGAGCGTCAG
ACCCCGTAGAAAAGATCAAAGGATCTTCTTGAGATCCTTTTTTTCTGCGCGTAATCTGCTGCTTGCAAAC
AAAAAAACCACCGCTACCAGCGGTGGTTTGTTTGCCGGATCAAGAGCTACCAACTCTTTTTCCGAAGGTA
ACTGGCTTCAGCAGAGCGCAGATACCAAATACTGTCCTTCTAGTGTAGCCGTAGTTAGGCCACCACTTCA
AGAACTCTGTAGCACCGCCTACATACCTCGCTCTGCTAATCCTGTTACCAGTGGCTGCTGCCAGTGGCGA
TAAGTCGTGTCTTACCGGGTTGGACTCAAGACGATAGTTACCGGATAAGGCGCAGCGGTCGGGCTGAACG
GGGGGTTCGTGCACACAGCCCAGCTTGGAGCGAACGACCTACACCGAACTGAGATACCTACAGCGTGAGC
ATTGAGAAAGCGCCACGCTTCCCGAAGGGAGAAAGGCGGACAGGTATCCGGTAAGCGGCAGGGTCGGAAC
AGGAGAGCGCACGAGGGAGCTTCCAGGGGGAAACGCCTGGTATCTTTATAGTCCTGTCGGGTTTCGCCAC
CTCTGACTTGAGCGTCGATTTTTGTGATGCTCGTCAGGGGGGCGGAGCCTATGGAAAAACGCCAGCAACG
CGGCCTTTTTACGGTTCCTGGCCTTTTGCTGGCCTTTTGCTCACATGTTCTTTCCTGCGTTATCCCCTGA
TTCTGTGGATAACCGTATTACCGCCTTTGAGTGAGCTGATACCGCTCGCCGCAGCCGAACGACCGAGCGC
AGCGAGTCAGTGAGCGAGGAAGCGGAAGAGCGCCTGATGCGGTATTTTCTCCTTACGCATCTGTGCGGTA
TTTCACACCGCAGACCAGCCGCGTAACCTGGCAAAATCGGTTACGGTTGAGTAATAAATGGATGCCCTGC
GTAAGCGGGTGTGGGCGGACAATAAAGTCTTAAACTGAACAAAATAGATCTAAACTATGACAATAAAGTC
TTAAACTAGACAGAATAGTTGTAAACTGAAATCAGTCCAGTTATGCTGTGAAAAAGCATACTGGACTTTT
GTTATGGCTAAAGCAAACTCTTCATTTTCTGAAGTGCAAATTGCCCGTCGTATTAAAGAGGGGCGTGGCC
AAGGGCATGGTAAAGACTATATTCGCGGCGTTGTGACAATTTACCGAACAACTCCGCGGCCGGGAAGCCG
ATCTCGGCTTGAACGAATTGTTAGGTGGCGGTACTTGGGTCGATATCAAAGTGCATCACTTCTTCCCGTA
TGCCCAACTTTGTATAGAGAGCCACTGCGGGATCGTCACCGTAATCTGCTTGCACGTAGATCACATAAGC
ACCAAGCGCGTTGGCCTCATGCTTGAGGAGATTGATGAGCGCGGTGGCAATGCCCTGCCTCCGGTGCTCG
CCGGAGACTGCGAGATCATAGATATAGATCTCACTACGCGGCTGCTCAAACCTGGGCAGAACGTAAGCCG
CGAGAGCGCCAACAACCGCTTCTTGGTCGAAGGCAGCAAGCGCGATGAATGTCTTACTACGGAGCAAGTT
CCCGAGGTAATCGGAGTCCGGCTGATGTTGGGAGTAGGTGGCTACGTCTCCGAACTCACGACCGAAAAGA
TCAAGAGCAGCCCGCATGGATTTGACTTGGTCAGGGCCGAGCCTACATGTGCGAATGATGCCCATACTTG
AGCCACCTAACTTTGTTTTAGGGCGACTGCCCTGCTGCGTAACATCGTTGCTGCTGCGTAACATCGTTGC
TGCTCCATAACATCAAACATCGACCCACGGCGTAACGCGCTTGCTGCTTGGATGCCCGAGGCATAGACTG
TACAAAAAAACAGTCATAACAAGCCATGAAAACCGCCACTGCGCCGTTACCACCGCTGCGTTCGGTCAAG
GTTCTGGACCAGTTGCGTGAGCGCATACGCTACTTGCATTACAGTTTACGAACCGAACAGGCTTATGTCA
ACTGGGTTCGTGCCTTCATCCGTTTCCACGGTGTGCGTCACCCGGCAACCTTGGGCAGCAGCGAAGTCGA
GGCATTTCTGTCCTGGCTGGCGAACGAGCGCAAGGTTTCGGTCTCCACGCATCGTCAGGCATTGGCGGCC
TTGCTGTTCTTCTACGGCAAGGTGCTGTGCACGGATCTGCCCTGGCTTCAGGAGATCGGAAGACCTCGGC
CGTCGCGGCGCTTGCCGGTGGTGCTGACCCCGGATGAAGTGGTTCGCATCCTCGGTTTTCTGGAAGGCGA
GCATCGTTTGTTCGCCCAGGACTCTAGCTATAGTTCTAGTGGTTGGCTA
