>Addgene plasmid #38150 | p1177-X1-8 | addgene partial sequence | sequence record 54326 | SV40pA-R 5'-GAAATTTGTGATGCTATTGC-3'
ACACAACAATTGCATTCATTTTATGTTTCAGGTTCAGGGGGAGGTGTGGGAGGTTTTTTAAAGCAAGTAA
AACCTCTACAAATGTGGTATGGCTGATTATGATCCTCTAGTACTTCTCGACAAGCTATCACCACTTTGTA
CAAGAAAGTTGGCTAGCGACGATGGTGATGGTGATGGTGACTCATCTGCTGGAAGAGATGCATGGCACCA
GCAAAGCTCTCCTCTCCAGACGGTATGATCTGGTCCGGTGGCAGGACAAACCCATACCTACCTTTGTCAC
GCAGTTCGATTGTGAAGACATTGTCGGCTTTAAGAACGTCTTGGACCCAATCAATAGAGCCACCGGCAAC
TTGGTAGATGACATTGCAAACTGGACCATATGCGAAGGTGGTTCCGTGGACACTCCTCATAGCGTCAGAA
GCACCCTTTGCCAGAGCTTGCAAGGCAGCATTGTTGGGCGTCCTTGCGCTGCACGAGTACCCGTATGGTG
TCATGAACAGCTGAGAATACGAGTGCCAGTCGATGTATAGCTTGACGCCTTGGCTCTTCTTGATCTTGTC
GAGGAAGGCGATGTACGACTTGACTTCTGGGCTGTTGCCCGCAGATGCACCCCGATACGTCTCAGTACAA
GGGTTCGTTGATGACCCAGGGCCATCCCACTTGTATGGCCAGTTGCGATTGGGATCCGTGCCGAGACAGC
TCGAGCCCTGGTTGCGAGACCGGTTCTTCCTCCACATGCGGTCTGACGACTGCGTGTACTTGAAGCCGTC
AACATTGACAATGGGGAACATGTAGAAGTCGTACTTG
